Addgene plasmid #109167: pCMVTnT-Flp-3xFLAG
Purpose: Encodes yeast full-length Flp with C-terminal 3xFLAG tag to be expressed in a mammalian expression system
Depositing lab: Monika Golas. Depositing organization: Aarhus University. Publication: Expression of Flp Protein in a Baculovirus/Insect Cell System for Biotechnological Applications. Jensen IS, Inui K, Drakulic S, Jayaprakash S, Sander B, Golas MM. Protein J. 2017 Aug;36(4):332-342. doi: 10.1007/s10930-017-9724-z. PubMed 28660316.
Backbone
  Vector backbone: pCMVTnT
  Backbone manufacturer: Promega
  Vector type: Mammalian Expression
Growth in bacteria
  Bacterial resistance: Ampicillin, 100 μg/mL
  Growth temperature: 37°C
  Growth strain: DH5alpha
  Copy number: Unknown
Gene/Insert
  Gene/Insert name: Flp
  Species: S. cerevisiae (budding yeast)
  Insert size (bp): 1344
  Promoter: CMV
  Tag / fusion protein: 3xFLAG (C terminal on insert)
  Cloning method: Unknown
  Sequencing primers: 5′ CMV; 3′ SV40_rev
Terms and licenses: Academic/Nonprofit Terms; Industry Terms: Not Available to Industry
How to cite: pCMVTnT-Flp-3xFLAG was a gift from Monika Golas (Addgene plasmid # 109167 ; http://n2t.net/addgene:109167 ; RRID:Addgene_109167)
