[The description below was written by a language model from this plasmid's Addgene catalogue record and pLannotate feature annotations shown in this document.]
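Description:
pCMVTnT-Flp-3xFLAG is a mammalian expression plasmid of about 5.4 kb built on the Promega pCMVTnT backbone. It carries the full-length Flp recombinase of Saccharomyces cerevisiae fused at its C terminus to a 3xFLAG epitope tag. In bacteria it is propagated through a high-copy ColE1/pUC-type origin and selected with ampicillin via the β-lactamase gene and its own promoter. An f1 phage origin is also present, which in principle allows single-stranded DNA production. Short fragments annotated as lacZα, bom, rop and SV40 large T antigen appear to be backbone remnants rather than functional units. No mammalian selection marker is annotated.

The expression cassette begins with the human cytomegalovirus immediate early enhancer and promoter, followed by a chimeric β-globin/immunoglobulin heavy chain intron, an element commonly included to improve transcript processing and expression. Bacteriophage T7 and SP6 promoters sit between the intron and the coding sequence, so the same insert can also be transcribed in vitro or used in coupled transcription/translation systems. The FLP1 open reading frame is followed almost directly by the 3xFLAG sequence, and an SV40 polyadenylation signal lies downstream of the cassette; it is annotated on the reverse strand.

Flp is the 2-micron plasmid recombinase that catalyses site-specific recombination between FLP recognition target sites. The stated purpose is expression of tagged full-length Flp in a mammalian system. The FLAG epitopes would permit antibody-based detection or affinity purification, although the record does not describe specific downstream applications.
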