Features (pLannotate 1.2.2; 16 found; start..end, strand, type, name):
    140..517     +  enhancer       CMV enhancer: human cytomegalovirus immediate early enhancer
    519..718     +  promoter       CMV promoter: human cytomegalovirus (CMV) immediate early promoter
    857..989     +  intron         chimeric intron: chimera between introns from human β-globin and immunoglobulin heavy chain genes
   1034..1052    +  promoter       T7 promoter: promoter for bacteriophage T7 RNA polymerase
   1058..1076    +  promoter       SP6 promoter: promoter for bacteriophage SP6 RNA polymerase
   1108..2376    +  CDS            FLP1: FLP_YEAST - Experimental evidence at protein level: Swiss-Prot protein existence level 1. Part of the plasmid amplification system, which corrects any decrease in copy number caused by a rare missegregation event. Catalyzes the recombination between the large inverted repetitions of the 2-micron plasmid during plasmid replication. This recombination event changes the direction of one of the two replication forks in the bidirectionally replicating molecule, effectively resulting in multiple rounds of replication from a single initiation event. Binds specifically to the FLP recognition target (F
   2383..2448    +  CDS            3xFLAG: three tandem FLAG® epitope tags, followed by an enterokinase cleavage site
   2497..2618    -  polyA_signal   SV40 poly(A) signal: SV40 polyadenylation signal
   2641..2709    -  CDS            large T antigen (fragment): large T antigen from SV40 (simian virus 40)
   2728..2795    +  CDS            lacZα (fragment): LacZα fragment of β-galactosidase; lacZ fragment
   2799..3227    +  rep_origin     f1 ori (sequence partly withheld): f1 bacteriophage origin of replication; arrow indicates direction of (+) strand synthesis
   3255..3354    -  misc_feature   bom (fragment): basis of mobility region from pBR322
   3456..3491    -  CDS            rop (fragment): Rop protein, which maintains plasmids at low copy number; rop
   3586..3690    +  promoter       AmpR promoter: bla
   3691..4551    +  CDS            AmpR: β-lactamase; bla; confers resistance to ampicillin, carbenicillin, and related antibiotics
   4722..5310    +  rep_origin     ori: high-copy-number ColE1/pMB1/pBR322/pUC origin of replication
>Addgene plasmid #109167 | pCMVTnT-Flp-3xFLAG | addgene full sequence | sequence record 233820 | Addgene NGS Result
TCAATATTGGCCATTAGCCATATTATTCATTGGTTATATAGCATAAATCAATATTGGCTATTGGCCATTG
CATACGTTGTATCTATATCATAATATGTACATTTATATTGGCTCATGTCCAATATGACCGCCATGTTGGC
ATTGATTATTGACTAGTTATTAATAGTAATCAATTACGGGGTCATTAGTTCATAGCCCATATATGGAGTT
CCGCGTTACATAACTTACGGTAAATGGCCCGCCTGGCTGACCGCCCAACGACCCCCGCCCATTGACGTCA
ATAATGACGTATGTTCCCATAGTAACGCCAATAGGGACTTTCCATTGACGTCAATGGGTGGAGTATTTAC
GGTAAACTGCCCACTTGGCAGTACATCAAGTGTATCATATGCCAAGTCCGCCCCCTATTGACGTCAATGA
CGGTAAATGGCCCGCCTGGCATTATGCCCAGTACATGACCTTACGGGACTTTCCTACTTGGCAGTACATC
TACGTATTAGTCATCGCTATTACCATGGTGATGCGGTTTTGGCAGTACACCAATGGGCGTGGATAGCGGT
TTGACTCACGGGGATTTCCAAGTCTCCACCCCATTGACGTCAATGGGAGTTTGTTTTGGCACCAAAATCA
ACGGGACTTTCCAAAATGTCGTAATAACCCCGCCCCGTTGACGCAAATGGGCGGTAGGCGTGTACGGTGG
GAGGTCTATATAAGCAGAGCTCGTTTAGTGAACCGTCAGATCACTAGAAGCTTTATTGCGGTAGTTTATC
ACAGTTAAATTGCTAACGCAGTCAGTGCTTCTGACACAACAGTCTCGAACTTAAGCTGCAGAAGTTGGTC
GTGAGGCACTGGGCAGGTAAGTATCAAGGTTACAAGACAGGTTTAAGGAGACCAATAGAAACTGGGCTTG
TCGAGACAGAGAAGACTCTTGCGTTTCTGATAGGCACCTATTGGTCTTACTGACATCCACTTTGCCTTTC
TCTCCACAGGTGTCCACTCCCAGTTCAATTACAGCTCTTAAGGCTAGAGTACTTAATACGACTCACTATA
GGCTAGCATTTAGGTGACACTATAGAATACAAGCTACTTGTTCTTTTTGCACTCGAGATGCCACAATTTG
GTATATTATGTAAAACACCACCTAAGGTGCTTGTTCGTCAGTTTGTGGAAAGGTTTGAAAGACCTTCAGG
TGAGAAAATAGCATTATGTGCTGCTGAACTAACCTATTTATGTTGGATGATTACACATAACGGAACAGCA
ATCAAGAGAGCCACATTCATGAGCTATAATACTATCATAAGCAATTCGCTGAGTTTCGATATTGTCAATA
AATCACTCCAGTTTAAATACAAGACGCAAAAAGCAACAATTCTGGAAGCCTCATTAAAGAAATTGATTCC
TGCTTGGGAATTTACAATTATTCCTTACTATGGACAAAAACATCAATCTGATATCACTGATATTGTAAGT
AGTTTGCAATTACAGTTCGAATCATCGGAAGAAGCAGATAAGGGAAATAGCCACAGTAAAAAAATGCTTA
AAGCACTTCTAAGTGAGGGTGAAAGCATCTGGGAGATCACTGAGAAAATACTAAATTCGTTTGAGTATAC
TTCGAGATTTACAAAAACAAAAACTTTATACCAATTCCTCTTCCTAGCTACTTTCATCAATTGTGGAAGA
TTCAGCGATATTAAGAACGTTGATCCGAAATCATTTAAATTAGTCCAAAATAAGTATCTGGGAGTAATAA
TCCAGTGTTTAGTGACAGAGACAAAGACAAGCGTTAGTAGGCACATATACTTCTTTAGCGCAAGGGGTAG
GATCGATCCACTTGTATATTTGGATGAATTTTTGAGGAATTCTGAACCAGTCCTAAAACGAGTAAATAGG
ACCGGCAATTCTTCAAGCAATAAACAGGAATACCAATTATTAAAAGATAACTTAGTCAGATCGTACAATA
AAGCTTTGAAGAAAAATGCGCCTTATTCAATCTTTGCTATAAAAAATGGCCCAAAATCTCACATTGGAAG
ACATTTGATGACCTCATTTCTTTCAATGAAGGGCCTAACGGAGTTGACTAATGTTGTGGGAAATTGGAGC
GATAAGCGTGCTTCTGCCGTGGCCAGGACAACGTATACTCATCAGATAACAGCAATACCTGATCACTACT
TCGCACTAGTTTCTCGGTACTATGCATATGATCCAATATCAAAGGAAATGATAGCATTGAAGGATGAGAC
TAATCCAATTGAGGAGTGGCAGCATATAGAACAGCTAAAGGGTAGTGCTGAAGGAAGCATACGATACCCC
GCATGGAATGGGATAATATCACAGGAGGTACTAGACTACCTTTCATCCTACATAAATAGACGCATATCTA
GAGACTACAAAGACCATGACGGTGATTATAAAGATCATGACATCGATTACAAGGATGACGATGACAAGTA
AGGTACCTCTAGAGTCGACCCGGGCGGCCGCTTCGAGCAGACATGATAAGATACATTGATGAGTTTGGAC
AAACCACAACTAGAATGCAGTGAAAAAAATGCTTTATTTGTGAAATTTGTGATGCTATTGCTTTATTTGT
AACCATTATAAGCTGCAATAAACAAGTTAACAACAACAATTGCATTCATTTTATGTTTCAGGTTCAGGGG
GAGATGTGGGAGGTTTTTTAAAGCAAGTAAAACCTCTACAAATGTGGTAAAATCGATAAGGATCCGGGCT
GGCGTAATAGCGAAGAGGCCCGCACCGATCGCCCTTCCCAACAGTTGCGCAGCCTGAATGGCGAATGG
[124 nt withheld, positions 2799-2922]
C
[91 nt withheld, positions 2924-3014]
A
[49 nt withheld, positions 3016-3064]
CCTTTGACGTTGGAGTCCACGTTCTTT
[37 nt withheld, positions 3092-3128]
ACCCTATCTCGGTCTATTCTTTTGATTTATAAGGGATTTTGCCGATTTCGGCCTATTGGTTAAAAAATGA
GCTGATTTAACAAAAATTTAACGCGAATTTTAACAAAATATTAACGCTTACAATTTCCTGATGCGGTATT
TTCTCCTTACGCATCTGTGCGGTATTTCACACCGCATATGGTGCACTCTCAGTACAATCTGCTCTGATGC
CGCATAGTTAAGCCAGCCCCGACACCCGCCAACACCCGCTGACGCGCCCTGACGGGCTTGTCTGCTCCCG
GCATCCGCTTACAGACAAGCTGTGACCGTCTCCGGGAGCTGCATGTGTCAGAGGTTTTCACCGTCATCAC
CGAAACGCGCGAGACGAAAGGGCCTCGTGATACGCCTATTTTTATAGGTTAATGTCATGATAATAATGGT
TTCTTAGACGTCAGGTGGCACTTTTCGGGGAAATGTGCGCGGAACCCCTATTTGTTTATTTTTCTAAATA
CATTCAAATATGTATCCGCTCATGAGACAATAACCCTGATAAATGCTTCAATAATATTGAAAAAGGAAGA
GTATGAGTATTCAACATTTCCGTGTCGCCCTTATTCCCTTTTTTGCGGCATTTTGCCTTCCTGTTTTTGC
TCACCCAGAAACGCTGGTGAAAGTAAAAGATGCTGAAGATCAGTTGGGTGCACGAGTGGGTTACATCGAA
CTGGATCTCAACAGCGGTAAGATCCTTGAGAGTTTTCGCCCCGAAGAACGTTTTCCAATGATGAGCACTT
TTAAAGTTCTGCTATGTGGCGCGGTATTATCCCGTATTGACGCCGGGCAAGAGCAACTCGGTCGCCGCAT
ACACTATTCTCAGAATGACTTGGTTGAGTACTCACCAGTCACAGAAAAGCATCTTACGGATGGCATGACA
GTAAGAGAATTATGCAGTGCTGCCATAACCATGAGTGATAACACTGCGGCCAACTTACTTCTGACAACGA
TCGGAGGACCGAAGGAGCTAACCGCTTTTTTGCACAACATGGGGGATCATGTAACTCGCCTTGATCGTTG
GGAACCGGAGCTGAATGAAGCCATACCAAACGACGAGCGTGACACCACGATGCCTGTAGCAATGGCAACA
ACGTTGCGCAAACTATTAACTGGCGAACTACTTACTCTAGCTTCCCGGCAACAATTAATAGACTGGATGG
AGGCGGATAAAGTTGCAGGACCACTTCTGCGCTCGGCCCTTCCGGCTGGCTGGTTTATTGCTGATAAATC
TGGAGCCGGTGAGCGTGGGTCTCGCGGTATCATTGCAGCACTGGGGCCAGATGGTAAGCCCTCCCGTATC
GTAGTTATCTACACGACGGGGAGTCAGGCAACTATGGATGAACGAAATAGACAGATCGCTGAGATAGGTG
CCTCACTGATTAAGCATTGGTAACTGTCAGACCAAGTTTACTCATATATACTTTAGATTGATTTAAAACT
TCATTTTTAATTTAAAAGGATCTAGGTGAAGATCCTTTTTGATAATCTCATGACCAAAATCCCTTAACGT
GAGTTTTCGTTCCACTGAGCGTCAGACCCCGTAGAAAAGATCAAAGGATCTTCTTGAGATCCTTTTTTTC
TGCGCGTAATCTGCTGCTTGCAAACAAAAAAACCACCGCTACCAGCGGTGGTTTGTTTGCCGGATCAAGA
GCTACCAACTCTTTTTCCGAAGGTAACTGGCTTCAGCAGAGCGCAGATACCAAATACTGTTCTTCTAGTG
TAGCCGTAGTTAGGCCACCACTTCAAGAACTCTGTAGCACCGCCTACATACCTCGCTCTGCTAATCCTGT
TACCAGTGGCTGCTGCCAGTGGCGATAAGTCGTGTCTTACCGGGTTGGACTCAAGACGATAGTTACCGGA
TAAGGCGCAGCGGTCGGGCTGAACGGGGGGTTCGTGCACACAGCCCAGCTTGGAGCGAACGACCTACACC
GAACTGAGATACCTACAGCGTGAGCTATGAGAAAGCGCCACGCTTCCCGAAGGGAGAAAGGCGGACAGGT
ATCCGGTAAGCGGCAGGGTCGGAACAGGAGAGCGCACGAGGGAGCTTCCAGGGGGAAACGCCTGGTATCT
TTATAGTCCTGTCGGGTTTCGCCACCTCTGACTTGAGCGTCGATTTTTGTGATGCTCGTCAGGGGGGCGG
AGCCTATGGAAAAACGCCAGCAACGCGGCCTTTTTACGGTTCCTGGCCTTTTGCTGGCCTTTTGCTCACA
TGGCTCGACAGATCT
